>Addgene plasmid #113184 | pAW186 | addgene full sequence | sequence record 217635 | Addgene NGS Result
GGGGAATTGTGAGCGGATAACAATTCCCCTGTAGAAATAATTTTGTTTAACTTTAATAAGGAGATATACC
ATGGCGATGACCTGGCTTCCCCTTAATCCCATTCCACTCAAAGATCGCGTCTCCATGATCTTTCTGCAAT
ATGGGCAGATCGATGTAATAGATGGCGCGTTTGTACTTATCGACAAGACAGGGATCCGCACTCATATTCC
TGTTGGCTCGGTTGCCTGCATCATGCTGGAACCTGGTACACGGGTTTCGCATGCAGCTGTACGCCTGGCT
GCGCAAGTTGGAACATTGTTGGTATGGGTGGGGGAAGCGGGCGTTCGTGTTTATGCTTCTGGTCAGCCTG
GAGGTGCGCGTTCAGATAAGCTGCTCTATCAGGCAAAACTTGCTCTGGATGAAGATTTGCGTCTGAAGGT
CGTACGTAAAATGTTTGAACTTCGGTTTGGAGAACCTGCGCCTGCCCGGCGCTCCGTAGAGCAACTCAGA
GGTATAGAAGGCAGTCGCGTGCGGGCAACCTACGCACTTCTGGCGAAGCAATACGGCGTGACATGGAATG
GAGCACGCTACGATCCGAAAGACTGGGAAAAGGGCGATACGATCAACCAATGCATTAGCGCTGCAACTTC
CTGTTTATACGGCGTAACTGAAGCGGCGATACTTGCAGCTGGTTATGCACCAGCTATTGGGTTTGTGCAT
ACAGGAAAGCCTCTTTCCTTTGTTTACGATATTGCAGACATCATTAAATTTGACACTGTTGTACCGAAAG
CTTTTGAGATAGCGCGTCGTAACCCTGGTGAGCCGGACCGGGAAGTCCGTTTGGCGTGCAGGGATATTTT
TCGCAGTAGTAAAACATTAGCCAAATTGATTCCGCTTATAGAGGACGTGCTTGCCGCTGGAGAAATACAA
CCGCCGGCCCCACCTGAAGATGCACAGCCTGTTGCCATTCCGCTTCCTGTTTCACTGGGAGATGCAGGCC
ATCGCTCGAGCTGAAGGAGATATACC
[282 nt withheld, positions 1007-1288]
TGAGCGGCCGCACTCGAGTCTGGTAAAGAAACCGCTGCTGCGAAATTTGAACGCCAGCACATGGACTCGT
CTACTAGCGCAGCTTAATTAACCTAGGCTGCTGCCACCGCTGAGCAATAACTAGCATAACCCCTTGGGGC
CTCTAAACGGGTCTTGAGGGGTTTTTTGCTGAAACCTCAGGCATTTGAGAAGCACACGGTCACACTGCTT
CCGGTAGTCAATAAACCGGTAAACCAGCAATAGACATAAGCGGCTATTTAACGACCCTGCCCTGAACCGA
CGACCGGGTCATCGTGGCCGGATCTTGCGGCCCCTCGGCTTGAACGAATTGTTAGACATTATTTGCCGAC
TACCTTGGTGATCTCGCCTTTCACGTAGTGGACAAATTCTTCCAACTGATCTGCGCGCGAGGCCAAGCGA
TCTTCTTCTTGTCCAAGATAAGCCTGTCTAGCTTCAAGTATGACGGGCTGATACTGGGCCGGCAGGCGCT
CCATTGCCCAGTCGGCAGCGACATCCTTCGGCGCGATTTTGCCGGTTACTGCGCTGTACCAAATGCGGGA
CAACGTAAGCACTACATTTCGCTCATCGCCAGCCCAGTCGGGCGGCGAGTTCCATAGCGTTAAGGTTTCA
TTTAGCGCCTCAAATAGATCCTGTTCAGGAACCGGATCAAAGAGTTCCTCCGCCGCTGGACCTACCAAGG
CAACGCTATGTTCTCTTGCTTTTGTCAGCAAGATAGCCAGATCAATGTCGATCGTGGCTGGCTCGAAGAT
ACCTGCAAGAATGTCATTGCGCTGCCATTCTCCAAATTGCAGTTCGCGCTTAGCTGGATAACGCCACGGA
ATGATGTCGTCGTGCACAACAATGGTGACTTCTACAGCGCGGAGAATCTCGCTCTCTCCAGGGGAAGCCG
AAGTTTCCAAAAGGTCGTTGATCAAAGCTCGCCGCGTTGTTTCATCAAGCCTTACGGTCACCGTAACCAG
CAAATCAATATCACTGTGTGGCTTCAGGCCGCCATCCACTGCGGAGCCGTACAAATGTACGGCCAGCAAC
GTCGGTTCGAGATGGCGCTCGATGACGCCAACTACCTCTGATAGTTGAGTCGATACTTCGGCGATCACCG
CTTCCCTCATACTCTTCCTTTTTCAATATTATTGAAGCATTTATCAGGGTTATTGTCTCATGAGCGGATA
CATATTTGAATGTATTTAGAAAAATAAACAAATAGCTAGCTCACTCGGTCGCTACGCTCCGGGCGTGAGA
CTGCGGCGGGCGCTGCGGACACATACAAAGTTACCCACAGATTCCGTGGATAAGCAGGGGACTAACATGT
GAGGCAAAACAGCAGGGCCGCGCCGGTGGCGTTTTTCCATAGGCTCCGCCCTCCTGCCAGAGTTCACATA
AACAGACGCTTTTCCGGTGCATCTGTGGGAGCCGTGAGGCTCAACCATGAATCTGACAGTACGGGCGAAA
CCCGACAGGACTTAAAGATCCCCACCGTTTCCGGCGGGTCGCTCCCTCTTGCGCTCTCCTGTTCCGACCC
TGCCGTTTACCGGATACCTGTTCCGCCTTTCTCCCTTACGGGAAGTGTGGCGCTTTCTCATAGCTCACAC
ACTGGTATCTCGGCTCGGTGTAGGTCGTTCGCTCCAAGCTGGGCTGTAAGCAAGAACTCCCCGTTCAGCC
CGACTGCTGCGCCTTATCCGGTAACTGTTCACTTGAGTCCAACCCGGAAAAGCACGGTAAAACGCCACTG
GCAGCAGCCATTGGTAACTGGGAGTTCGCAGAGGATTTGTTTAGCTAAACACGCGGTTGCTCTTGAAGTG
TGCGCCAAAGTCCGGCTACACTGGAAGGACAGATTTGGTTGCTGTGCTCTGCGAAAGCCAGTTACCACGG
TTAAGCAGTTCCCCAACTGACTTAACCTTCGATCAAACCACCTCCCCAGGTGGTTTTTTCGTTTACAGGG
CAAAAGATTACGCGCAGAAAAAAAGGATCTCAAGAAGATCCTTTGATCTTTTCTACTGAACCGCTCTAGA
TTTCAGTGCAATTTATCTCTTCAAATGTAGCACCTGAAGTCAGCCCCATACGATATAAGTTGTAATTCTC
ATGTTAGTCATGCCCCGCGCCCACCGGAAGGAGCTGACTGGGTTGAAGGCTCTCAAGGGCATCGGTCGAG
ATCCCGGTGCCTAATGAGTGAGCTAACTTACATTAATTGCGTTGCGCTCACTGCCCGCTTTCCAGTCGGG
AAACCTGTCGTGCCAGCTGCATTAATGAATCGGCCAACGCGCGGGGAGAGGCGGTTTGCGTATTGGGCGC
CAGGGTGGTTTTTCTTTTCACCAGTGAGACGGGCAACAGCTGATTGCCCTTCACCGCCTGGCCCTGAGAG
AGTTGCAGCAAGCGGTCCACGCTGGTTTGCCCCAGCAGGCGAAAATCCTGTTTGATGGTGGTTAACGGCG
GGATATAACATGAGCTGTCTTCGGTATCGTCGTATCCCACTACCGAGATGTCCGCACCAACGCGCAGCCC
GGACTCGGTAATGGCGCGCATTGCGCCCAGCGCCATCTGATCGTTGGCAACCAGCATCGCAGTGGGAACG
ATGCCCTCATTCAGCATTTGCATGGTTTGTTGAAAACCGGACATGGCACTCCAGTCGCCTTCCCGTTCCG
CTATCGGCTGAATTTGATTGCGAGTGAGATATTTATGCCAGCCAGCCAGACGCAGACGCGCCGAGACAGA
ACTTAATGGGCCCGCTAACAGCGCGATTTGCTGGTGACCCAATGCGACCAGATGCTCCACGCCCAGTCGC
GTACCGTCTTCATGGGAGAAAATAATACTGTTGATGGGTGTCTGGTCAGAGACATCAAGAAATAACGCCG
GAACATTAGTGCAGGCAGCTTCCACAGCAATGGCATCCTGGTCATCCAGCGGATAGTTAATGATCAGCCC
ACTGACGCGTTGCGCGAGAAGATTGTGCACCGCCGCTTTACAGGCTTCGACGCCGCTTCGTTCTACCATC
GACACCACCACGCTGGCACCCAGTTGATCGGCGCGAGATTTAATCGCCGCGACAATTTGCGACGGCGCGT
GCAGGGCCAGACTGGAGGTGGCAACGCCAATCAGCAACGACTGTTTGCCCGCCAGTTGTTGTGCCACGCG
GTTGGGAATGTAATTCAGCTCCGCCATCGCCGCTTCCACTTTTTCCCGCGTTTTCGCAGAAACGTGGCTG
GCCTGGTTCACCACGCGGGAAACGGTCTGATAAGAGACACCGGCATACTCTGCGACATCGTATAACGTTA
CTGGTTTCACATTCACCACCCTGAATTGACTCTCTTCCGGGCGCTATCATGCCATACCGCGAAAGGTTTT
GCGCCATTCGATGGTGTCCGGGATCTCGACGCTCTCCCTTATGCGACTCCTGCATTAGGAAATTAATACG
ACTCACTATA
Features (pLannotate 1.2.2; 16 found; start..end, strand, type, name):
      3..27      +  protein_bind   lac operator: The lac repressor binds to the lac operator to inhibit transcription in E. coli. This inhibition can be relieved by adding lactose or isopropyl-β-D-thiogalactopyranoside (IPTG). lac repressor encoded by lacI
     42..64      +  RBS            RBS: efficient ribosome binding site from bacteriophage T7 gene 10 (Olins and Rangwala, 1989)
     77..991     +  CDS            ygbT: CAS1_ECOLI - Also known as cas1. Experimental evidence at protein level: Swiss-Prot protein existence level 1. CRISPR (clustered regularly interspaced short palindromic repeat), is an adaptive immune system that provides protection against mobile genetic elements (viruses, transposable elements and conjugative plasmids) (PubMed:21255106, PubMed:24920831, PubMed:24793649). CRISPR clusters contain sequences complementary to antecedent mobile elements and target invading nucleic acids. CRISPR clusters are transcribed and processed into CRISPR RNA (crRNA). The Cas1-Cas2 complex is involved in CRIS
   1007..1288    +  CDS            ygbF (sequence withheld): CAS2_ECOLI - Also known as cas2. Experimental evidence at protein level: Swiss-Prot protein existence level 1. CRISPR (clustered regularly interspaced short palindromic repeat), is an adaptive immune system that provides protection against mobile genetic elements (viruses, transposable elements and conjugative plasmids) (PubMed:21255106, PubMed:24920831, PubMed:24793649). CRISPR clusters contain sequences complementary to antecedent mobile elements and target invading nucleic acids. CRISPR clusters are transcribed and processed into CRISPR RNA (crRNA). The Cas1-Cas2 complex is involved in CRIS
   1313..1354    +  CDS            S-Tag (fragment): affinity and epitope tag derived from pancreatic ribonuclease A
   1384..1401    +  CDS            SET1 (fragment): solubility-enhancement tag derived from T7 phage gene 10B
   1409..1456    +  terminator     T7 terminator: transcription terminator for bacteriophage T7 RNA polymerase
   1627..2418    -  CDS            SmR: aminoglycoside adenylyltransferase (Murphy, 1985); aadA; confers resistance to spectinomycin and streptomycin
   2419..2510    -  promoter       AmpR promoter: bla
   2558..3296    -  rep_origin     CloDF13 ori: Plasmids containing the CloDF13 (CDF) origin of replication can be propagated in E. coli cells that contain additional plasmids with compatible origins.
   3393..3457    -  CDS            TcR (fragment): tetracycline efflux protein; tet; confers resistance to tetracycline
   3472..3493    -  protein_bind   CAP binding site: CAP binding activates transcription in the presence of cAMP. E. coli catabolite activator protein
   3506..4588    -  CDS            lacI: lac repressor; lacI; The lac repressor binds to the lac operator to inhibit transcription in E. coli. This inhibition can be relieved by adding lactose or isopropyl-β-D-thiogalactopyranoside (IPTG).
   4589..4666    -  promoter       lacI promoter: lacI
   4674..4709    -  CDS            TcR (fragment): tetracycline efflux protein; tet; confers resistance to tetracycline
   4712..2       +  promoter       T7 promoter (across the origin): promoter for bacteriophage T7 RNA polymerase
