[The description below was written by a language model from this plasmid's Addgene catalogue record and pLannotate feature annotations shown in this document.]
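Description:
pAW186 is a bacterial expression plasmid built on the pCDF1b backbone for co-producing untagged E. coli Cas1 carrying the R163A substitution together with E. coli Cas2. It replicates from the CloDF13 (CDF) origin, a low-copy replicon that is compatible with other common origins and therefore allows the plasmid to be maintained alongside additional expression vectors in the same cell. Selection is through the aadA aminoglycoside adenylyltransferase gene (SmR), driven by the bla promoter, which confers streptomycin and spectinomycin resistance. The full annotated sequence is 4,728 nt.

The payload is a single T7-driven transcription unit. A T7 promoter with an adjacent lac operator is followed by the T7 gene 10 ribosome binding site, the cas1 (ygbT) open reading frame, and then the cas2 (ygbF) open reading frame a short distance downstream, with a T7 terminator closing the unit. No separate promoter or annotated RBS lies between the two genes, so they appear to be expressed as a bicistronic operon. A plasmid-borne lacI gene under its own promoter supplies repressor, making expression IPTG-inducible in hosts that provide T7 RNA polymerase. Fragments of the S-tag and a SET1-like element annotated after cas2 seem to be vector remnants, consistent with the stated untagged design, and the short TcR fragments are likewise likely backbone-derived matches.

Cas1 and Cas2 form the CRISPR integrase complex responsible for acquiring new spacers. The record does not state the functional consequence of R163A. The plasmid comes from structural work on the CRISPR genome integration complex, so it presumably served to produce the mutant complex for comparison with the wild type.
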