Addgene plasmid #113184: pAW186
Purpose: E. coli expression vector for untagged E. coli Cas1 R163A + Cas2
Depositing lab: Jennifer Doudna. Depositing organization: University of California, Berkeley. Publication: Structures of the CRISPR genome integration complex. Wright AV, Liu JJ, Knott GJ, Doxzen KW, Nogales E, Doudna JA. Science. 2017 Sep 15;357(6356):1113-1118. doi: 10.1126/science.aao0679. Epub 2017 Jul 20. PubMed 28729350.
Backbone
  Vector backbone: pCDF1b
  Backbone size w/o insert (bp): 4000
  Total vector size (bp): 4728
  Vector type: Bacterial Expression
Growth in bacteria
  Bacterial resistance: Streptomycin, 50 μg/mL
  Growth temperature: 37°C
  Growth strain: DH5alpha
  Copy number: Low Copy
Gene/Insert 1
  Gene/Insert name: Cas1
  Species: E. coli
  Insert size (bp): 924
  Mutation: R163A
Gene/Insert 2
  Gene/Insert name: Cas2
  Species: E. coli
  Insert size (bp): 285
Terms and licenses: Academic/Nonprofit Terms; Industry Terms: Not Available to Industry
How to cite: pAW186 was a gift from Jennifer Doudna (Addgene plasmid # 113184 ; http://n2t.net/addgene:113184 ; RRID:Addgene_113184)
